Addgene plasmid #97117: Tol2-lyzC-microRNA 187-dendra2
Purpose: overexpression of microRNA and Dendra2 in Zebrafish
Depositing lab: Qing Deng. Depositing organization: Purdue University. Publication: Phenotypical microRNA screen reveals a noncanonical role of CDK2 in regulating neutrophil migration. Hsu AY, Wang D, Liu S, Lu J, Syahirah R, Bennin DA, Huttenlocher A, Umulis DM, Wan J, Deng Q. Proc Natl Acad Sci U S A. 2019 Aug 26. pii: 1905221116. doi: 10.1073/pnas.1905221116. PubMed 31451657.
Backbone
  Vector backbone: Tol2
  Vector type: Zebrafish
Growth in bacteria
  Bacterial resistance: Ampicillin, 100 μg/mL
  Growth temperature: 37°C
  Growth strain: DH5alpha
  Copy number: High Copy
Gene/Insert
  Gene/Insert name: microRNA 187 dendra2
  Species: D. rerio (zebrafish)
  Cloning method: Ligation Independent Cloning
Terms and licenses: Academic/Nonprofit Terms; Industry Terms: Not Available to Industry
How to cite: Tol2-lyzC-microRNA 187-dendra2 was a gift from Qing Deng (Addgene plasmid # 97117 ; http://n2t.net/addgene:97117 ; RRID:Addgene_97117)
