[The description below was written by a language model from this plasmid's Addgene catalogue record and pLannotate feature annotations shown in this document.]
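Description:
Tol2-lyzC-microRNA 187-dendra2 is a zebrafish transgenesis plasmid built on a Tol2 transposon backbone and designed to overexpress a microRNA together with the fluorescent reporter Dendra2. In bacteria it is maintained as a high-copy plasmid through a ColE1/pUC-type origin and selected with ampicillin via the β-lactamase gene and its native promoter. Remnants of a pBluescript-type cloning vector are also annotated, including partial f1 and M13 origins, a T3 promoter and lac promoter/operator elements. A short medaka tyrosinase fragment lies next to the f1 region. This probably reflects genomic sequence flanking the original Tol2 element, which was isolated from the medaka tyrosinase locus, although the Tol2 arms themselves are not annotated in the feature table.

The payload reads in one direction. A short fragment of zebrafish β-actin (actba) coding sequence is followed by the mir-187 hairpin, then the Dendra2 open reading frame, a small SV40 large T antigen fragment and the SV40 polyadenylation signal. This layout suggests that the microRNA is carried upstream of the reporter on the same transcript, possibly within actin-derived intronic sequence, so that Dendra2 fluorescence marks cells producing the microRNA. The record does not spell out this architecture. The promoter is not annotated either, but the name indicates lyzC, the zebrafish lysozyme C promoter commonly used for neutrophil-restricted expression, and it presumably occupies the unannotated region upstream. Dendra2 is a green-to-red photoconvertible protein, which allows labelled cells to be marked and tracked. The associated publication describes a phenotypic microRNA screen for regulators of neutrophil migration, consistent with use in transient or stable Tol2-mediated transgenesis in zebrafish.
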