Features (pLannotate 1.2.2; 17 found; start..end, strand, type, name):
   1636..1758    +  CDS            actba (fragment): ACTB1_DANRE - Also known as bact, bactin1, bactzf. Experimental evidence at protein level: Swiss-Prot protein existence level 1. Actin is a highly conserved protein that polymerizes to produce filaments that form cross-linked networks in the cytoplasm of cells. Actin exists in both monomeric (G-actin) and polymeric (F-actin) forms, both forms playing key functions, such as cell motility and contraction. In addition to their role in the cytoplasmic cytoskeleton, G- and F-actin also localize in the nucleus, and regulate gene transcription and motility and repair of damaged DNA. From Danio rerio
   2217..2324    +  ncRNA          mir-187: Accession: RF00674 - microRNA mir-187
   2859..2877    -  misc_feature   MCS (fragment): pBluescript multiple cloning site
   2892..3581    +  CDS            Dendra2: Dendra2 is a photoconvertible green fluorescent protein published in 2006, derived from Dendronephthya sp.. It has high acid sensitivity.
   3589..3672    +  CDS            large T antigen (fragment): large T antigen from SV40 (simian virus 40)
   3695..3816    +  polyA_signal   SV40 poly(A) signal: SV40 polyadenylation signal
   3823..3908    -  rep_origin     M13 ori (fragment): M13 bacteriophage origin of replication; arrow indicates direction of (+) strand synthesis
   4194..4212    -  promoter       T3 promoter: promoter for bacteriophage T3 RNA polymerase
   4257..4273    -  protein_bind   lac operator: The lac repressor binds to the lac operator to inhibit transcription in E. coli. This inhibition can be relieved by adding lactose or isopropyl-β-D-thiogalactopyranoside (IPTG). lac repressor encoded by lacI
   4281..4311    -  promoter       lac promoter: promoter for the E. coli lac operon
   4326..4347    -  protein_bind   CAP binding site: CAP binding activates transcription in the presence of cAMP. E. coli catabolite activator protein
   4360..4452    -  CDS            lacI (fragment): lac repressor; lacI; The lac repressor binds to the lac operator to inhibit transcription in E. coli. This inhibition can be relieved by adding lactose or isopropyl-β-D-thiogalactopyranoside (IPTG).
   4635..5223    -  rep_origin     ori: high-copy-number ColE1/pMB1/pBR322/pUC origin of replication
   5394..6254    -  CDS            AmpR: β-lactamase; bla; confers resistance to ampicillin, carbenicillin, and related antibiotics
   6255..6359    -  promoter       AmpR promoter: bla
   6385..6715    -  rep_origin     f1 ori (fragment) (sequence partly withheld): f1 bacteriophage origin of replication; arrow indicates direction of (+) strand synthesis
   6713..6940    +  CDS            tyr (fragment) (sequence partly withheld): TYRO_ORYLA - Also known as tyro. Experimental evidence at transcript level: Swiss-Prot protein existence level 2. This is a copper-containing oxidase that functions in the formation of pigments such as melanins and other polyphenolic compounds. From Oryzias latipes (Japanese rice fish) (Japanese killifish).
>Addgene plasmid #97117 | Tol2-lyzC-microRNA 187-dendra2 | addgene full sequence | sequence record 182644 | Addgene NGS Result
GTTATTGTCAGTTTATTGCACACTGGGTTGCATTAAGCTGCAGTTTTTTCACAACAGTTTTCCACATTGT
AACAGTCAGTCTCCAAATTATTCCATCAGTCCTCAAATTTAGTCATTTGAGGCCATGAAAACACTTAAAA
CTACATGAAGGTAGTTTGGCATTAGGTTTTAGACTTGTTCTTGTTTGGCATATTGCAACCTGTGTAAAAA
TGATTTGATTTTTATTTTTTTTTTTTTTTTTTCAGAAAGAAACGGTCCAAAAAGAGTTATGTGAACATTT
ATCCATGTGTTTAATGTTTTTTAAATTAAAAAAAAACATTTTTATTAAACCACTTGTGACTAAACCTTTT
TTAGTTATTCTATTTTGTGACGAGTCTGAATGGCCAAAGTACTCTTGAATCCAAAATCTTTATAGTAAAA
TGTTTAATCTTACTTGCAGTGTTGGGTATAATTTGTAACAAAGTTGAATTCCATATCTGCTGAGTGAAAA
AGTAAAGTAAGAGATTGCTGTAAATATTTAGGTTATTTATTTATTAATACAATATAGAAAGTAACAAAAC
ACAATGTAAAAAATCAATAAAGAAAGTAAATATTAAAAGTAATGATAAACTAATGATGTAAACAATATTA
GCAACAAAGTTTGTACAATTCAGGGAGGGTAAAGAATTTCACCTAATAGTCAAACTCTGTATTAAATAAT
ATAAAATCTTTGTTCTTAGTCTGAAGAGGAGACTGTGAGAGAAAGCTTACTGGTTGTTAAATTAGAAAAT
TTGTAACTTGCAGATTAAAATGATTTAAATAATTTTATAAAGGCCATGTTTGAAACAAATGTAAAAACAT
AATAAATGTTAAGAATTTCAGATATTGAGATTTTACAATTTAAAAAAAGCAATAAAGTAATAGCAGAGAC
CTACACTCTTAAAGTAAATTACCCAACTCTGCTTACTAGTAACTTTTGGAATAGTTACTAGTATCCATTG
AACAAATACTAGAATCTAATTAAATTGTGTGAGTGTCCAATGAAAAGATTCTTGTATTTAAAACAGTACC
AGTATCTATATATGTACAAAATTTAGTGCTAGCAAAATGCAAATAAATACTACTGCATATAATGGATTGC
ATTGTAAATCGACTCGCCATAATACATTTATTTCCTATTTTTACTTTTAACAAAAAATAAGTTCACTGAG
TATTTCATGTCATTAAATCGCATTAAACCTCTTGCATGCTTTATGTACACTAGTGCAGTTCGCTAAATGA
CCACCGGTGTCACTAATAACACGATCGTTTCTGAATTCTGCATTAAACGCCATTTATACGTTGCTCTTAT
TAGTAAACAATTTCTCCATCATGAGCTCGACCAGTATTGCATATTTCATCCTCTTAAATCCAGAGTTGTT
TCTTTTAATCACTTTCTCTTCATGATAAAAGCAGTTTTTGGTTTTCAGAAGTTTACAACAAACCCAGTCA
GTTATTGCCTCAGCAAACACTGGAGCAACTGCACACTTGTGAAAAGCTTCTTGCGAAACACAAACCTTTC
TCTGGACTTATAAATAAAGGCATTCAGCAGCTCCACCATACACCTCCACTGGTCTTGATAAAGCAGATAT
CAGCAGTGATACAGGTACCGCCACCATGGATGAGGAAATCGCTGCCCTGGTCGTTGACAACGGCTCCGGT
ATGTGCAAAGCCGGTTTTGCTGGAGATGATGCCCCTCGTGCTGTTTTCCCCTCCATTGTTGGACGACCCA
GACATCAGGTACATTTAATAAACCATCCTAATAACATGTTAATCATATTGAACCACATTAAACTCTCATT
TGTGCATTTTACATCTTTTAAAACCGATTTATATTCGTTTTTAGATAATGAAGTTTATTAAAGTGTTAAT
TCACAGCTTTATTGCTTGTTTTGAGAATCTGCTTGCATAAGTGATTTTTAAACTTGATCTGATTTTCGTT
TGTTTCGAAGTTCTTCAGCTTTGAAAGTCAGATCTTCAATTCACAGCCATGCCATAGTTTTAGGATACAG
TATAAGTAGACGAATTGGGATGCATCGTAGATTTTATGCTGTGTTTGTTATGGTTTTTCAGTGGTAGAGA
TTTTCAGAGTATTATTAGGGTTATAGTCAGTGTCAGGTTTATTTATCGTCAGCGTGATGGGCAAAAAACA
GCTGGCAGTACGGGCTCTCCGCAGTTCAGCAGCAGCAGAAGAGGCAGAGATGAAGGTGACCTGTGGCTGG
GCCAGGGGCTGCAACACAGGACATGGGAGCTGTCTCTCACTCCCGCTCGTGTCTTGTGTTGCAGCCAGTG
GAACGGCTACACTGTCCACATCTGAGACCGACTGAGAACATTACACCCATTATCTTCTGCTGAGAGGAAA
AAACAGGGCTGATGATGATGCGTAAGTTTCTGAATAAAACGCATTCACAGTTTATTTGATAAGTGCAAAG
CAAAGGTTTTAGGAATTAAAATTCAGATTATACGTAGTTGAAAGCACCTAGCCAACTGCTGTTACTCTCG
CCCAGAAATCTGCGCCAACATGGACACACCCAGTGGAGCAAGCCATCTGATTTTCATGGTCAGATTGTAA
AGAAGCAATTACTCTTGGACAGTTTAAGCAGAAAAGCCACCAAGTCAAGTCACTGGTCATATGATGAACT
CGAAGATCTAATAAAAGTTAATTTAAGCGTTCATTACAATAAATTCAAGTGAATCTGTTTTAAGCTAGCC
TTTAACGTTTTTAAATTCCTTCAAACAAATTAGTTCCTCTTTGCAGTTCCTCATTTCTCGGTGAGCTGGT
GCTTTAATCCCTTTACTTTTTCTTCCTCTAGGGAGTGATGGTTGGCATGGGACGAATTAATTCCTGCAGC
CCGGGGGTACCGGTCGCCACCATGAACACCCCGGGAATTAACCTGATCAAGGAGGACATGCGCGTGAAGG
TGCACATGGAGGGCAACGTGAACGGCCACGCCTTCGTGATCGAGGGCGAGGGCAAGGGCAAGCCCTACGA
GGGCACCCAGACCGCCAACCTGACCGTGAAGGAGGGCGCCCCCCTGCCCTTCAGCTACGACATCCTGACC
ACCGCCGTGCACTACGGCAACCGGGTGTTCACCAAGTACCCCGAGGACATCCCCGACTACTTCAAGCAGA
GCTTCCCCGAGGGCTACAGCTGGGAGCGCACCATGACCTTCGAGGACAAGGGCATCTGCACCATCCGCAG
CGACATCAGCCTGGAGGGCGACTGCTTCTTCCAGAACGTGCGCTTCAAGGGCACCAACTTCCCCCCCAAC
GGCCCCGTGATGCAGAAGAAAACCCTGAAGTGGGAGCCCAGCACCGAGAAGCTGCACGTGCGCGACGGCC
TGCTGGTGGGCAACATCAACATGGCCCTGCTGCTGGAGGGCGGCGGCCACTACCTGTGCGACTTCAAGAC
CACCTACAAGGCCAAGAAGGTGGTGCAGCTGCCCGACGCCCACTTCGTGGACCACCGCATCGAGATCCTG
GGCAACGACAGCGACTACAACAAGGTGAAGCTGTACGAGCACGCCGTGGCCCGCTACAGCCCCCTGCCCA
GCCAGGTGTGGTAATCTAGATCATAATCAGCCATACCACATTTGTAGAGGTTTTACTTGCTTTAAAAAAC
CTCCCACACCTCCCCCTGAACCTGAAACATAAAATGAATGCAATTGTTGTTGTTAACTTGTTTATTGCAG
CTTATAATGGTTACAAATAAAGCAATAGCATCACAAATTTCACAAATAAAGCATTTTTTTCACTGCATTC
TAGTTGTGGTTTGTCCAAACTCATCAATGTATCTTAAGGCGTAAATTGTAAGCGTTAATATTTTGTTAAA
ATTCGCGTTAAATTTTTGTTAAATCAGCTCATTTTTTAACCAATAGGCCGAAATCGGCGGATCCTGCGGC
CGCAAGGGAAAATAGAATGAAGTGATCTCCAAAAAATAAGTACTTTTTGACTGTAAATAAAATTGTAAGG
AGTAAAAAGTACTTTTTTTTCTAAAAAAATGTAATTAAGTAAAAGTAAAAGTATTGATTTTTAATTGTAC
TCAAGTAAAGTAAAAATCCCCAAAAATAATACTTAAGTACAGTAATCAAGTAAAATTACTCAAGTACTTT
ACACCTCTGGTTCTTGACCCCCTACCTTCAGCAAGCCCAGCAGATCCACTAGATCTTTTGTTCCCTTTAG
TGAGGGTTAATTGCGCGCTTGGCGTAATCATGGTCATAGCTGTTTCCTGTGTGAAATTGTTATCCGCTCA
CAATTCCACACAACATACGAGCCGGAAGCATAAAGTGTAAAGCCTGGGGTGCCTAATGAGTGAGCTAACT
CACATTAATTGCGTTGCGCTCACTGCCCGCTTTCCAGTCGGGAAACCTGTCGTGCCAGCTGCATTAATGA
ATCGGCCAACGCGCGGGGAGAGGCGGTTTGCGTATTGGGCGCTCTTCCGCTTCCTCGCTCACTGACTCGC
TGCGCTCGGTCGTTCGGCTGCGGCGAGCGGTATCAGCTCACTCAAAGGCGGTAATACGGTTATCCACAGA
ATCAGGGGATAACGCAGGAAAGAACATGTGAGCAAAAGGCCAGCAAAAGGCCAGGAACCGTAAAAAGGCC
GCGTTGCTGGCGTTTTTCCATAGGCTCCGCCCCCCTGACGAGCATCACAAAAATCGACGCTCAAGTCAGA
GGTGGCGAAACCCGACAGGACTATAAAGATACCAGGCGTTTCCCCCTGGAAGCTCCCTCGTGCGCTCTCC
TGTTCCGACCCTGCCGCTTACCGGATACCTGTCCGCCTTTCTCCCTTCGGGAAGCGTGGCGCTTTCTCAT
AGCTCACGCTGTAGGTATCTCAGTTCGGTGTAGGTCGTTCGCTCCAAGCTGGGCTGTGTGCACGAACCCC
CCGTTCAGCCCGACCGCTGCGCCTTATCCGGTAACTATCGTCTTGAGTCCAACCCGGTAAGACACGACTT
ATCGCCACTGGCAGCAGCCACTGGTAACAGGATTAGCAGAGCGAGGTATGTAGGCGGTGCTACAGAGTTC
TTGAAGTGGTGGCCTAACTACGGCTACACTAGAAGAACAGTATTTGGTATCTGCGCTCTGCTGAAGCCAG
TTACCTTCGGAAAAAGAGTTGGTAGCTCTTGATCCGGCAAACAAACCACCGCTGGTAGCGGTGGTTTTTT
TGTTTGCAAGCAGCAGATTACGCGCAGAAAAAAAGGATCTCAAGAAGATCCTTTGATCTTTTCTACGGGG
TCTGACGCTCAGTGGAACGAAAACTCACGTTAAGGGATTTTGGTCATGAGATTATCAAAAAGGATCTTCA
CCTAGATCCTTTTAAATTAAAAATGAAGTTTTAAATCAATCTAAAGTATATATGAGTAAACTTGGTCTGA
CAGTTACCAATGCTTAATCAGTGAGGCACCTATCTCAGCGATCTGTCTATTTCGTTCATCCATAGTTGCC
TGACTCCCCGTCGTGTAGATAACTACGATACGGGAGGGCTTACCATCTGGCCCCAGTGCTGCAATGATAC
CGCGAGACCCACGCTCACCGGCTCCAGATTTATCAGCAATAAACCAGCCAGCCGGAAGGGCCGAGCGCAG
AAGTGGTCCTGCAACTTTATCCGCCTCCATCCAGTCTATTAATTGTTGCCGGGAAGCTAGAGTAAGTAGT
TCGCCAGTTAATAGTTTGCGCAACGTTGTTGCCATTGCTACAGGCATCGTGGTGTCACGCTCGTCGTTTG
GTATGGCTTCATTCAGCTCCGGTTCCCAACGATCAAGGCGAGTTACATGATCCCCCATGTTGTGCAAAAA
AGCGGTTAGCTCCTTCGGTCCTCCGATCGTTGTCAGAAGTAAGTTGGCCGCAGTGTTATCACTCATGGTT
ATGGCAGCACTGCATAATTCTCTTACTGTCATGCCATCCGTAAGATGCTTTTCTGTGACTGGTGAGTACT
CAACCAAGTCATTCTGAGAATAGTGTATGCGGCGACCGAGTTGCTCTTGCCCGGCGTCAATACGGGATAA
TACCGCGCCACATAGCAGAACTTTAAAAGTGCTCATCATTGGAAAACGTTCTTCGGGGCGAAAACTCTCA
AGGATCTTACCGCTGTTGAGATCCAGTTCGATGTAACCCACTCGTGCACCCAACTGATCTTCAGCATCTT
TTACTTTCACCAGCGTTTCTGGGTGAGCAAAAACAGGAAGGCAAAATGCCGCAAAAAAGGGAATAAGGGC
GACACGGAAATGTTGAATACTCATACTCTTCCTTTTTCAATATTATTGAAGCATTTATCAGGGTTATTGT
CTCATGAGCGGATACATATTTGAATGTATTTAGAAAAATAAACAAATAGGGGTTCCGCGCACATTTCCCC
GAAAAGTGCCACCTAAATTGTAAGCGTTAATATTTTGTTAAAATTCGCGTTAAATTTTTGTTAAATCAGC
TCATTTTTTAACCAATAGGCCGAAATCGGCAAAATCCCTTATAAATCAAAAGAATAGACCGAGATAGGGT
[37 nt withheld, positions 6511-6547]
AAAGAACGTGGACTCCAACGTCAAAGG
[49 nt withheld, positions 6575-6623]
T
[91 nt withheld, positions 6625-6715]
CACAATGACGGCTACTACATGGTGCCATTCCTTCCTCTTTATAGGAATGGAGACTACCTCCTGTCCAACA
ATGCTCTTGGATACGAGTACGCCTACCTGTTGGACCCAGGTCATTGCACAACACCAGAAATGCCCTCTGA
TCTGCAAAAGACGTGAATATCTGTTCAGACACCCATATCCACTCTGTTCCACACAGGTCAGAGGTTTGTC
CAGGAGTTCTTGACAGAGGTGTAAAAAGTACTCAAAAATTTTACTCAAGTGAAAGTACAAGTACTTAGGG
AAAATTTTACTCAATTAAAAGTAAAAGTATCTGGCTAGAATCTTACTTGAGTAAAAGTAAAAAAGTACTC
CATTAAAATTGTACTTGAGTATTAAGGAAGTAAAAGGCTAGCAAGATCTGCTCGAGATACATTTGATTAG
AAGAGTTTGACTTGGGTTGATTATAGCAAATAGTGGAACACAAACAGATTTTGAAATATTCTTGCAAATT
TATTTATTAAATCCATTCAAATATTGTCATTTTTTGTACTGTGTAATTTATATTGATTTGCTCATACAAT
ATTTACATTTCGCTTAAACAATACACTATTATTTATATTTAAAAATAGCTATATATAAATCAAATGTATA
GCTCTTTTTTACACAATTAATCAAAGCTAAAATATTTGTCACACAAATACAGTAAGCCACTTCACAATGA
TATCTTCAAAATCTGTGCTTGACTGAATCATTTCATTTATTGTTTTGTAATTCACATTATACCTTACGTT
CTCCAGGCACAGTTTGAATTGTTGATAAATGAAGATAATACATCTGATTTAATTAGTCTCCTTTGTTTAT
AATAACTTTAATCTAATTTGATAGTAATAATTCCAGCAATACATCCATTACAATAAAAATCGCTTTTTTA
TTTTGCACATTAGTTTGCCGGTATTTGTTTAAAGTTTCACCATACTTTTAAATCATGTGCTATTTGAAAA
GGGCTGTTATGACTGGAATTAAATGTTTTTTTTTATATCAGTGTTTTAGATTGAAGTACAATATTTATAG
GTAAAATTCACCAGCATATGCTTAAAGATAGCCATGCTCCAGGTCCTTGTGTCCTTCTAAGGTCTGTTTG
TGGTTTAAGCTGTTTGTTGACACACGCTTGTCATCTCCATTTTTCTGTGAA
